Addgene plasmid #248781: AAV-eGFP-KASH
Purpose: AAV construct expressing eGFP-KASH enabling FACS-sorting of extracted nuclei
Depositing lab: David Liu. Depositing organization: Broad Institute. Publication: Cytosine and adenine base editing of the brain, liver, retina, heart and skeletal muscle of mice via adeno-associated viruses. Levy JM, Yeh WH, Pendse N, Davis JR, Hennessey E, Butcher R, Koblan LW, Comander J, Liu Q, Liu DR. Nat Biomed Eng. 2020 Jan;4(1):97-110. doi: 10.1038/s41551-019-0501-5. Epub 2020 Jan 14. PubMed 31937940.
Backbone
  Vector backbone: AAV2 ITR backbone
Growth in bacteria
  Bacterial resistance: Ampicillin, 100 μg/mL
  Growth temperature: 30°C
  Growth strain: NEB Stable
  Copy number: Unknown
Gene/Insert
  Gene/Insert name: eGFP-KASH
  Promoter: Cbh
  Cloning method: Gibson Cloning
  Sequencing primers: 5′ NA
Terms and licenses: Academic/Nonprofit Terms; Industry Terms: Not Available to Industry
How to cite: AAV-eGFP-KASH was a gift from David Liu (Addgene plasmid # 248781 ; http://n2t.net/addgene:248781 ; RRID:Addgene_248781)
