[The description below was written by a language model from this plasmid's Addgene catalogue record and pLannotate feature annotations shown in this document.]
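Description:
AAV-eGFP-KASH is an adeno-associated virus transfer plasmid of 5,375 nt built on an AAV2 ITR backbone. It is used to package a recombinant AAV genome that expresses a nuclear-envelope-anchored green fluorescent protein in mammalian cells. The bacterial portion carries a high-copy ColE1/pUC-type origin, an f1 phage origin and a β-lactamase gene (AmpR) with its own promoter for ampicillin selection. It also retains remnants of a lac cloning region: lacZα and lacI fragments, a CAP binding site, and the lac promoter and operator. The record lists a recombination-deficient growth strain, which is a common choice for limiting rearrangement of the repeat-rich ITRs.

The two AAV2 inverted terminal repeats, both annotated as fragments, flank the expression cassette and provide the cis signals for genome replication and encapsidation when rep, cap and helper functions are supplied in trans. Transcription is driven by the Cbh promoter, annotated here as its component parts: a CMV enhancer, the chicken β-actin promoter and a hybrid chicken β-actin/minute virus of mice intron, which together give strong, broadly active expression in a compact form. The coding region is EGFP joined at its C-terminus to a fragment that the annotation matches to human SYNE3 (nesprin-3), corresponding to the KASH domain. This domain tethers the fusion to the outer nuclear membrane, so fluorescence stays with nuclei after cell lysis. Two WPRE fragments, suggestive of a shortened version of the element, and a bovine growth hormone polyadenylation signal follow to enhance transcript stability and 3′ processing.

According to the record, the construct labels transduced cells so that extracted nuclei can be sorted by FACS. It was deposited in connection with work on AAV-delivered cytosine and adenine base editing in mouse tissues.
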