Features (pLannotate 1.2.2; 19 found; start..end, strand, type, name):
    121..278     +  CDS            lacZα (fragment): LacZα fragment of β-galactosidase; lacZ fragment
    283..711     +  rep_origin     f1 ori (sequence partly withheld): f1 bacteriophage origin of replication; arrow indicates direction of (+) strand synthesis
    764..868     +  promoter       AmpR promoter: bla
    869..1729    +  CDS            AmpR: β-lactamase; bla; confers resistance to ampicillin, carbenicillin, and related antibiotics
   1900..2488    +  rep_origin     ori: high-copy-number ColE1/pMB1/pBR322/pUC origin of replication
   2671..2763    +  CDS            lacI (fragment): lac repressor; lacI; The lac repressor binds to the lac operator to inhibit transcription in E. coli. This inhibition can be relieved by adding lactose or isopropyl-β-D-thiogalactopyranoside (IPTG).
   2776..2797    +  protein_bind   CAP binding site: CAP binding activates transcription in the presence of cAMP. E. coli catabolite activator protein
   2812..2842    +  promoter       lac promoter: promoter for the E. coli lac operon
   2850..2866    +  protein_bind   lac operator: The lac repressor binds to the lac operator to inhibit transcription in E. coli. This inhibition can be relieved by adding lactose or isopropyl-β-D-thiogalactopyranoside (IPTG). lac repressor encoded by lacI
   2916..3046    -  repeat_region  AAV2 ITR (fragment): inverted terminal repeat of adeno-associated virus serotype 2 inverted
   3069..3354    +  enhancer       CMV enhancer: human cytomegalovirus immediate early enhancer; contains an 18-bp deletion relative to the standard CMV enhancer
   3356..3633    +  promoter       chicken β-actin promoter: No description available
   3634..3861    +  intron         hybrid intron: hybrid between chicken β-actin (CBA) and minute virus of mice (MMV) introns (Gray et al., 2011)
   3879..4595    +  CDS            EGFP: EGFP is a basic (constitutively fluorescent) green fluorescent protein published in 1996, derived from Aequorea victoria. It is reported to be a rapidly-maturing weak dimer with moderate acid sensitivity.
   4587..4859    +  CDS            SYNE3 (fragment): SYNE3_HUMAN - Also known as C14orf139 From Homo sapiens (Human).
   4870..5027    +  misc_feature   WPRE (fragment): woodchuck hepatitis virus posttranscriptional regulatory element
   5033..5115    +  misc_feature   WPRE (fragment): woodchuck hepatitis virus posttranscriptional regulatory element
   5119..5343    +  polyA_signal   bGH poly(A) signal: bovine growth hormone polyadenylation signal
   5352..107     +  repeat_region  AAV2 ITR (fragment) (across the origin): inverted terminal repeat of adeno-associated virus serotype 2 inverted
>Addgene plasmid #248781 | AAV-eGFP-KASH | addgene full sequence | sequence record 496176 | Addgene NGS Result
CCACTCCCTCTCTGCGCGCTCGCTCGCTCACTGAGGCCGGGCGACCAAAGGTCGCCCGACGCCCGGGCTT
TGCCCGGGCGGCCTCAGTGAGCGAGCGAGCGCGCAGCCTTAATTAACCTAATTCACTGGCCGTCGTTTTA
CAACGTCGTGACTGGGAAAACCCTGGCGTTACCCAACTTAATCGCCTTGCAGCACATCCCCCTTTCGCCA
GCTGGCGTAATAGCGAAGAGGCCCGCACCGATCGCCCTTCCCAACAGTTGCGCAGCCTGAATGGCGAATG
GG
[124 nt withheld, positions 283-406]
C
[91 nt withheld, positions 408-498]
A
[49 nt withheld, positions 500-548]
CCTTTGACGTTGGAGTCCACGTTCTTT
[37 nt withheld, positions 576-612]
ACCCTATCTCGGTCTATTCTTTTGATTTATAAGGGATTTTGCCGATTTCGGCCTATTGGTTAAAAAATGA
GCTGATTTAACAAAAATTTAACGCGAATTTTAACAAAATATTAACGCTTACAATTTAGGTGGCACTTTTC
GGGGAAATGTGCGCGGAACCCCTATTTGTTTATTTTTCTAAATACATTCAAATATGTATCCGCTCATGAG
ACAATAACCCTGATAAATGCTTCAATAATATTGAAAAAGGAAGAGTATGAGTATTCAACATTTCCGTGTC
GCCCTTATTCCCTTTTTTGCGGCATTTTGCCTTCCTGTTTTTGCTCACCCAGAAACGCTGGTGAAAGTAA
AAGATGCTGAAGATCAGTTGGGTGCACGAGTGGGTTACATCGAACTGGATCTCAACAGCGGTAAGATCCT
TGAGAGTTTTCGCCCCGAAGAACGTTTTCCAATGATGAGCACTTTTAAAGTTCTGCTATGTGGCGCGGTA
TTATCCCGTATTGACGCCGGGCAAGAGCAACTCGGTCGCCGCATACACTATTCTCAGAATGACTTGGTTG
AGTACTCACCAGTCACAGAAAAGCATCTTACGGATGGCATGACAGTAAGAGAATTATGCAGTGCTGCCAT
AACCATGAGTGATAACACTGCGGCCAACTTACTTCTGACAACGATCGGAGGACCGAAGGAGCTAACCGCT
TTTTTGCACAACATGGGGGATCATGTAACTCGCCTTGATCGTTGGGAACCGGAGCTGAATGAAGCCATAC
CAAACGACGAGCGTGACACCACGATGCCTGTAGCAATGGCAACAACGTTGCGCAAACTATTAACTGGCGA
ACTACTTACTCTAGCTTCCCGGCAACAATTAATAGACTGGATGGAGGCGGATAAAGTTGCAGGACCACTT
CTGCGCTCGGCCCTTCCGGCTGGCTGGTTTATTGCTGATAAATCTGGAGCCGGTGAGCGTGGGTCTCGCG
GTATCATTGCAGCACTGGGGCCAGATGGTAAGCCCTCCCGTATCGTAGTTATCTACACGACGGGGAGTCA
GGCAACTATGGATGAACGAAATAGACAGATCGCTGAGATAGGTGCCTCACTGATTAAGCATTGGTAACTG
TCAGACCAAGTTTACTCATATATACTTTAGATTGATTTAAAACTTCATTTTTAATTTAAAAGGATCTAGG
TGAAGATCCTTTTTGATAATCTCATGACCAAAATCCCTTAACGTGAGTTTTCGTTCCACTGAGCGTCAGA
CCCCGTAGAAAAGATCAAAGGATCTTCTTGAGATCCTTTTTTTCTGCGCGTAATCTGCTGCTTGCAAACA
AAAAAACCACCGCTACCAGCGGTGGTTTGTTTGCCGGATCAAGAGCTACCAACTCTTTTTCCGAAGGTAA
CTGGCTTCAGCAGAGCGCAGATACCAAATACTGTTCTTCTAGTGTAGCCGTAGTTAGGCCACCACTTCAA
GAACTCTGTAGCACCGCCTACATACCTCGCTCTGCTAATCCTGTTACCAGTGGCTGCTGCCAGTGGCGAT
AAGTCGTGTCTTACCGGGTTGGACTCAAGACGATAGTTACCGGATAAGGCGCAGCGGTCGGGCTGAACGG
GGGGTTCGTGCACACAGCCCAGCTTGGAGCGAACGACCTACACCGAACTGAGATACCTACAGCGTGAGCT
ATGAGAAAGCGCCACGCTTCCCGAAGGGAGAAAGGCGGACAGGTATCCGGTAAGCGGCAGGGTCGGAACA
GGAGAGCGCACGAGGGAGCTTCCAGGGGGAAACGCCTGGTATCTTTATAGTCCTGTCGGGTTTCGCCACC
TCTGACTTGAGCGTCGATTTTTGTGATGCTCGTCAGGGGGGCGGAGCCTATGGAAAAACGCCAGCAACGC
GGCCTTTTTACGGTTCCTGGCCTTTTGCTGGCCTTTTGCTCACATGTTCTTTCCTGCGTTATCCCCTGAT
TCTGTGGATAACCGTATTACCGCCTTTGAGTGAGCTGATACCGCTCGCCGCAGCCGAACGACCGAGCGCA
GCGAGTCAGTGAGCGAGGAAGCGGAAGAGCGCCCAATACGCAAACCGCCTCTCCCCGCGCGTTGGCCGAT
TCATTAATGCAGCTGGCACGACAGGTTTCCCGACTGGAAAGCGGGCAGTGAGCGCAACGCAATTAATGTG
AGTTAGCTCACTCATTAGGCACCCCAGGCTTTACACTTTATGCTTCCGGCTCGTATGTTGTGTGGAATTG
TGAGCGGATAACAATTTCACACAGGAAACAGCTATGACCATGATTACGCCAGATTTAATTAAGGCTGCGC
GCTCGCTCGCTCACTGAGGCCGCCCGGGCAAAGCCCGGGCGTCGGGCGACCTTTGGTCGCCCGGCCTCAG
TGAGCGAGCGAGCGCGCAGAGAGGGAGTGGCCAACTCCATCACTAGGGGTTCCTGCGGCCTCTAGATCAG
GGTACCCGTTACATAACTTACGGTAAATGGCCCGCCTGGCTGACCGCCCAACGACCCCCGCCCATTGACG
TCAATAGTAACGCCAATAGGGACTTTCCATTGACGTCAATGGGTGGAGTATTTACGGTAAACTGCCCACT
TGGCAGTACATCAAGTGTATCATATGCCAAGTACGCCCCCTATTGACGTCAATGACGGTAAATGGCCCGC
CTGGCATTGTGCCCAGTACATGACCTTATGGGACTTTCCTACTTGGCAGTACATCTACGTATTAGTCATC
GCTATTACCATGGTCGAGGTGAGCCCCACGTTCTGCTTCACTCTCCCCATCTCCCCCCCCTCCCCACCCC
CAATTTTGTATTTATTTATTTTTTAATTATTTTGTGCAGCGATGGGGGCGGGGGGGGGGGGGGGGCGCGC
GCCRGGSGGGGSGGGGSGGGGSGRGGGGSGGGGSGGGGSGAGGCGGAGAGGTGCGGCGGCAGCCAATCAG
AGCGGCGCGCTCCGAAAGTTTCCTTTTATGGCGAGGCGGCGGCGGCGGCGGCCCTATAAAAAGCGAAGCG
CGCGGCGGGCGGGAGTCGCTGCGCGCTGCCTTCGCCCCGTGCCCCGCTCCGCCGCCGCCTCGCGCCGCCC
GCCCCGGCTCTGACTGACCGCGTTACTCCCACAGGTGAGCGGGCGGGACGGCCCTTCTCCTCCGGGCTGT
AATTAGCTGAGCAAGAGGTAAGGGTTTAAGGGATGGTTGGTTGGTGGGGTATTAATGTTTAATTACCTGG
AGCACCTGCCTGAAATCACTTTTTTTCAGGTTGGACCGGTGCCACCATGGTGAGCAAGGGCGAGGAGCTG
TTCACCGGGGTGGTGCCCATCCTGGTCGAGCTGGACGGCGACGTAAACGGCCACAAGTTCAGCGTGTCCG
GCGAGGGCGAGGGCGATGCCACCTACGGCAAGCTGACCCTGAAGTTCATCTGCACCACCGGCAAGCTGCC
CGTGCCCTGGCCCACCCTCGTGACCACCCTGACCTACGGCGTGCAGTGCTTCAGCCGCTACCCCGACCAC
ATGAAGCAGCACGACTTCTTCAAGTCCGCCATGCCCGAAGGCTACGTCCAGGAGCGCACCATCTTCTTCA
AGGACGACGGCAACTACAAGACCCGCGCCGAGGTGAAGTTCGAGGGCGACACCCTGGTGAACCGCATCGA
GCTGAAGGGCATCGACTTCAAGGAGGACGGCAACATCCTGGGGCACAAGCTGGAGTACAACTACAACAGC
CACAACGTCTATATCATGGCCGACAAGCAGAAGAACGGCATCAAGGTGAACTTCAAGATCCGCCACAACA
TCGAGGACGGCAGCGTGCAGCTCGCCGACCACTACCAGCAGAACACCCCCATCGGCGACGGCCCCGTGCT
GCTGCCCGACAACCACTACCTGAGCACCCAGTCCGCCCTGAGCAAAGACCCCAACGAGAAGCGCGATCAC
ATGGTCCTGCTGGAGTTCGTGACCGCCGCCGGGATCACTCTCGGCATGGACGAGCTGTACAAGTCCGGAC
TCAGATCTCGAGAGGAGGAGGAGGAGACAGACAGCAGGATGCCCCACCTCGACAGCCCCGGCAGCTCCCA
GCCGAGACGCTCCTTCCTCTCAAGGGTGATCAGGGCAGCGCTACCGTTGCAGCTGCTTCTGCTGCTGCTG
CTGCTCCTGGCCTGCCTGCTACCTGCCTCTGAAGATGACTACAGCTGCACCCAGGCCAACAACTTTGCCC
GATCCTTCTACCCCATGCTGCGGTACACCAACGGGCCACCTCCCACCTAGATCTGATAATCAACCTCTGG
ATTACAAAATTTGTGAAAGATTGACTGGTATTCTTAACTATGTTGCTCCTTTTACGCTATGTGGATACGC
TGCTTTAATGCCTTTGTATCATGCTATTGCTTCCCGTATGGCTTTCATTTTCTCCTCCTTGTATAAATCC
TGGTTAGTTCTTGCCACGGCGGAACTCATCGCCGCCTGCCTTGCCCGCTGCTGGACAGGGGCTCGGCTGT
TGGGCACTGACAATTCCGTGGTGCGACTGTGCCTTCTAGTTGCCAGCCATCTGTTGTTTGCCCCTCCCCC
GTGCCTTCCTTGACCCTGGAAGGTGCCACTCCCACTGTCCTTTCCTAATAAAATGAGGAAATTGCATCGC
ATTGTCTGAGTAGGTGTCATTCTATTCTGGGGGGTGGGGTGGGGCAGGACAGCAAGGGGGAGGATTGGGA
AGACAATAGCAGGCATGCTGGGGATGCGGTGGGCTCTATGGGCGGCCGCAGGAACCCCTAGTGATGGAGT
TGG
